Addgene plasmid #55415: mCerulean3-EB1-C-18
Purpose: Localization: MT End Binding Protein, Excitation: 433, Emission: 475
Depositing lab: Michael Davidson. Publication: An improved cerulean fluorescent protein with enhanced brightness and reduced reversible photoswitching. Markwardt ML, Kremers GJ, Kraft CA, Ray K, Cranfill PJ, Wilson KA, Day RN, Wachter RM, Davidson MW, Rizzo MA. PLoS One. 2011 . 6(3):e17896. 10.1371/journal.pone.0017896 PubMed 21479270.
Backbone
  Vector backbone: mCerulean3-C1
  Backbone size w/o insert (bp): 4750
  Vector type: Mammalian Expression
  Selectable markers: Neomycin (select with G418)
Growth in bacteria
  Bacterial resistance: Kanamycin, 50 μg/mL
  Growth temperature: 37°C
  Growth strain: DH5alpha
  Copy number: High Copy
Gene/Insert
  Gene/Insert name: EB1 (alt name: NM_012325.2)
  Species: H. sapiens (human)
  Entrez Gene: MAPRE1 (a.k.a. EB1)
  Promoter: CMV
  Tag / fusion protein: mCerulean3 (N terminal on backbone)
  Cloning method: Unknown
  Sequencing primers: 5′ CMV-F; 3′ SV40pA-R
Terms and licenses: Academic/Nonprofit Terms; Industry Terms: Not Available to Industry
Depositor comments: . Excitation = 433; Emission = 475
How to cite: mCerulean3-EB1-C-18 was a gift from Michael Davidson (Addgene plasmid # 55415 ; http://n2t.net/addgene:55415 ; RRID:Addgene_55415)
