[The description below was written by a language model from this plasmid's Addgene catalogue record.]
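Description:
mCerulean3-EB1-C-18 is a mammalian expression plasmid built on the mCerulean3-C1 backbone (about 4.75 kb without insert), a C1-style fluorescent protein fusion vector. It is maintained in E. coli as a high-copy plasmid under kanamycin selection, and it carries a neomycin resistance marker so that transfected mammalian cells can be selected with G418. No feature table accompanies the record, so details such as the origin of replication and the promoter driving the resistance cassette are not stated. The listed 3′ sequencing primer implies that an SV40 polyadenylation signal lies downstream of the insert.

The payload is human EB1 (gene symbol MAPRE1), a microtubule end-binding protein, expressed from the CMV promoter. The cyan fluorescent protein mCerulean3 is supplied by the backbone and sits at the N terminus of the fusion, so EB1 is joined to the C-terminal end of the fluorophore. The "C-18" in the name probably refers to this orientation and to a linker length, although the record does not explain it. mCerulean3 is an improved Cerulean variant with enhanced brightness and reduced reversible photoswitching, and the record lists excitation at 433 nm and emission at 475 nm.

The stated purpose is localization. The fusion serves as a cyan marker for microtubule end-binding protein distribution in mammalian cells, letting users visualise microtubule ends by fluorescence microscopy. The cloning method used to insert EB1 is recorded as unknown.
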