>Addgene plasmid #55415 | mCerulean3-EB1-C-18 | depositor partial sequence | sequence record 85821 | insert sequence
TGACGTCAGATCCGCTAGCGCTACCGGTCGCCACCATGGTGAGCAAGGGCGAGGAGCTGTTCACCGGGGT
GGTGCCCATCCTGGTCGAGCTGGACGGCGACGTAAACGGCCACAAGTTCAGCGTGTCCGGCGAGGGCGAG
GGCGATGCCACCTACGGCAAGCTGACCCTGAAGTTCATCTGCACCACCGGCAAGCTGCCCGTGCCCTGGC
CCACCCTCGTGACCACCCTGAGCTGGGGCGTGCAGTGCTTCGCCCGCTACCCCGACCACATGAAGCAGCA
CGACTTCTTCAAGTCCGCCATGCCCGAAGGCTACGTCCAGGAGCGCACCATCTTCTTCAAGGACGACGGC
AACTACAAGACCCGCGCCGAGGTGAAGTTCGAGGGCGACACCCTGGTGAACCGCATCGAGCTGAAGGGCA
TCGACTTCAAGGAGGACGGCAACATCCTGGGGCACAAGCTGGAGTACAACGCCATCCACGGCAACGTCTA
TATCACCGCCGACAAGCAGAAGAACGGCATCAAGGCCAACTTCGGCCTCAACTGCAACATCGAGGACGGC
AGCGTGCAGCTCGCCGACCACTACCAGCAGAACACCCCCATCGGCGACGGCCCCGTGCTGCTGCCCGACA
ACCACTACCTGAGCACCCAGTCCAAGCTGAGCAAAGACCCCAACGAGAAGCGCGATCACATGGTCCTGCT
GGAGTTCGTGACCGCCGCCGGGATCACTCTCGGCATGGACGAGCTGTACAAGTCCGGACTCAGATCTGGC
AGCGGTGGAGGCAGCGCATCCGGCGGAAGCGGAAGC
[387 nt withheld, positions 807-1193]
CAAGGTCAAGAAACTGCAGTGGCTCCTTCCCTTGTTGCTCCAGCTCTGAATAAACCGAAGAAACCTCTCA
CTTCTAGCAGTGCAGCTCCCCAGAGGCCCATCTCAACACAGAGAACCGCTGCGGCTCCTAAGGCTGGCCC
TGGTGTGGTGCGAAAGAACCCTGGTGTGGGCAACGGAGACGACGAGGCAGCTGAGTTGATGCAGCAGGTC
AACGTATTGAAACTTACTGTTGAAGACTTGGAGAAAGAGAGGGATTTCTACTTCGGAAAGCTACGGAACA
TTGAATTGATTTGCCAGGAGAACGAGGGGGAAAACGACCCTGTATTGCAGAGGATTGTAGACATTCTGTA
TGCCACAGATGAAGGCTTTGTGATACCTGATGAAGGGGGCCCACAGGAGGAGCAAGAAGAGTATTAAGGA
TCCACCGGATCTAGATAACTGATCATAATCAGCCATACCACATT
