>Addgene plasmid #55415 | mCerulean3-EB1-C-18 | addgene partial sequence | sequence record 154568 | mCerulean-F 5'-ctacctgagcacccagtccaag-3'
TCACATGGTCCTGCTGGAGTTCGTGACCGCCGCCGGGATCACTCTCGGCATGGACGAGCTGTACAAGTCC
GGACTCAGATCTGGCAGCGGTGGAGGCAGCGCATCCGGCGGAAGCGGAAGC
[387 nt withheld, positions 122-508]
CAAGGTCAAGAAACTGCAGTGGCTCCTTCCCTTGTTGCTCCAGCTCTGAATAAACCGAAGAAACCTCTCA
CTTCTAGCAGTGCAGCTCCCCAGAGGCCCATCTCAACACAGAGAACCGCTGCGGCTCCTAAGGCTGGCCC
TGGTGTGGTGCGAAAGAACCCTGGTGTGGGCAACGGAGACGACGAGGCAGCTGAGTTGATGCAGCAGGTC
AACGTATTGAA
